Addgene plasmid #249063: p-mCherry-enCas9(D10A)
Purpose: Expresses nucleus-localized enCas9 (D10A) fused to mCherry using a CMV promoter. Includes a GFP cassette flanked by BsmbI cut sites to knock in and coexpress user-defined gRNAs.
Depositing lab: John Dueber & David Schaffer. Depositing organization: University of California, Berkeley. Publication: Nickase fidelity drives EvolvR-mediated diversification in mammalian cells. Hurtado JE, Schieferecke AJ, Halperin SO, Guan J, Aidlen D, Schaffer DV, Dueber JE. Nat Commun. 2025 Apr 19;16(1):3723. doi: 10.1038/s41467-025-58414-0. PubMed 40253348.
Backbone
  Vector backbone: n/a
  Vector type: Mammalian Expression, CRISPR
Growth in bacteria
  Bacterial resistance: Ampicillin, 100 μg/mL
  Growth temperature: 37°C
  Growth strain: NEB Stable
  Copy number: High Copy
Gene/Insert
  Gene/Insert name: enCas9
  Species: Synthetic
  Cloning method: Golden Gate
Terms and licenses: Academic/Nonprofit Terms; Industry Terms: Not Available to Industry
How to cite: p-mCherry-enCas9(D10A) was a gift from John Dueber & David Schaffer (Addgene plasmid # 249063 ; http://n2t.net/addgene:249063 ; RRID:Addgene_249063)
