[The description below was written by a language model from this plasmid's Addgene catalogue record and pLannotate feature annotations shown in this document.]
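Description:
p-mCherry-enCas9(D10A) is a 10,022 nt mammalian expression and CRISPR plasmid assembled by Golden Gate cloning. The record names no backbone, although the annotated remnants (lac promoter/operator, T3 and T7 promoters, a pBluescript multiple cloning site fragment, a lacZα fragment and an f1 ori) point to a pBluescript-type scaffold. It replicates in E. coli from a high-copy ColE1/pUC origin and is selected with ampicillin through the AmpR β-lactamase gene. No mammalian selection marker is annotated.

The main payload is a CMV enhancer/promoter driving an mCherry coding sequence placed directly upstream of a Cas9 open reading frame, followed by a synthetic poly(A) signal fragment. The annotation software matches the Cas9 to eSpCas9(1.1), the Streptococcus pyogenes enzyme carrying specificity-enhancing mutations, which is consistent with the "enCas9" insert name. The D10A change stated in the catalogue entry inactivates the RuvC domain, so the protein nicks one strand rather than cutting both. The purpose field describes the fusion as nucleus-localized, but no localization signals are individually annotated in the feature table.

Upstream sits a guide RNA expression unit: a human U6 Pol III promoter and an S. pyogenes gRNA scaffold separated by a superfolder GFP cassette ending in the bacterial rrnB T1 and T7Te terminators. According to the record, this GFP cassette is flanked by BsmBI sites, so a user-defined spacer can replace it, and loss of GFP would presumably help identify correct clones. The finished plasmid then co-expresses the guide and the red-fluorescent nickase. The associated publication concerns how nickase fidelity influences EvolvR-mediated diversification in mammalian cells.
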