Features (pLannotate 1.2.2; 23 found; start..end, strand, type, name):
      1..589     +  rep_origin     ori: high-copy-number ColE1/pMB1/pBR322/pUC origin of replication
    772..864     +  CDS            lacI (fragment): lac repressor; lacI; The lac repressor binds to the lac operator to inhibit transcription in E. coli. This inhibition can be relieved by adding lactose or isopropyl-β-D-thiogalactopyranoside (IPTG).
    877..898     +  protein_bind   CAP binding site: CAP binding activates transcription in the presence of cAMP. E. coli catabolite activator protein
    913..943     +  promoter       lac promoter: promoter for the E. coli lac operon
    951..967     +  protein_bind   lac operator: The lac repressor binds to the lac operator to inhibit transcription in E. coli. This inhibition can be relieved by adding lactose or isopropyl-β-D-thiogalactopyranoside (IPTG). lac repressor encoded by lacI
   1012..1030    +  promoter       T3 promoter: promoter for bacteriophage T3 RNA polymerase
   1043..1069    +  misc_feature   MCS (fragment): pBluescript multiple cloning site
   1083..1109    +  promoter       UbC promoter (fragment): human ubiquitin C promoter
   1153..1393    +  promoter       U6 promoter: RNA polymerase III promoter for human U6 snRNA
   1575..2288    +  CDS            superfolder GFP: GFP variant that folds robustly even when fused to poorly folded proteins (Pédelacq et al., 2006)
   2300..2371    +  terminator     rrnB T1 terminator: transcription terminator T1 from the E. coli rrnB gene
   2387..2414    +  terminator     T7Te terminator: phage T7 early transcription terminator
   2428..2503    +  misc_RNA       gRNA scaffold: guide RNA scaffold for the Streptococcus pyogenes CRISPR/Cas9 system
   2535..2914    +  enhancer       CMV enhancer: human cytomegalovirus immediate early enhancer
   2915..3118    +  promoter       CMV promoter: human cytomegalovirus (CMV) immediate early promoter
   3194..3898    +  CDS            mCherry: mCherry is a basic (constitutively fluorescent) red fluorescent protein published in 2004, derived from Discosoma sp.. It is reported to be a very rapidly-maturing monomer with low acid sensitivity.
   3908..8011    +  CDS            eSpCas9(1.1): Cas9 endonuclease from the Streptococcus pyogenes Type II CRISPR/Cas system, mutated to improve targeting specificity (Slaymaker et al., 2016) carries the mutations K848A, K1003A, and R1060A
   8169..8209    +  polyA_signal   poly(A) signal (fragment): synthetic polyadenylation signal
   8223..8241    -  promoter       T7 promoter: promoter for bacteriophage T7 RNA polymerase
   8244..8401    +  CDS            lacZα (fragment): LacZα fragment of β-galactosidase; lacZ fragment
   8406..8834    +  rep_origin     f1 ori (sequence partly withheld): f1 bacteriophage origin of replication; arrow indicates direction of (+) strand synthesis
   8887..8991    +  promoter       AmpR promoter: bla
   8992..9852    +  CDS            AmpR: β-lactamase; bla; confers resistance to ampicillin, carbenicillin, and related antibiotics
>Addgene plasmid #249063 | p-mCherry-enCas9(D10A) | addgene full sequence | sequence record 495615 | Addgene NGS Result
TTGAGATCCTTTTTTTCTGCGCGTAATCTGCTGCTTGCAAACAAAAAAACCACCGCTACCAGCGGTGGTT
TGTTTGCCGGATCAAGAGCTACCAACTCTTTTTCCGAAGGTAACTGGCTTCAGCAGAGCGCAGATACCAA
ATACTGTTCTTCTAGTGTAGCCGTAGTTAGGCCACCACTTCAAGAACTCTGTAGCACCGCCTACATACCT
CGCTCTGCTAATCCTGTTACCAGTGGCTGCTGCCAGTGGCGATAAGTCGTGTCTTACCGGGTTGGACTCA
AGACGATAGTTACCGGATAAGGCGCAGCGGTCGGGCTGAACGGGGGGTTCGTGCACACAGCCCAGCTTGG
AGCGAACGACCTACACCGAACTGAGATACCTACAGCGTGAGCTATGAGAAAGCGCCACGCTTCCCGAAGG
GAGAAAGGCGGACAGGTATCCGGTAAGCGGCAGGGTCGGAACAGGAGAGCGCACGAGGGAGCTTCCAGGG
GGAAACGCCTGGTATCTTTATAGTCCTGTCGGGTTTCGCCACCTCTGACTTGAGCGTCGATTTTTGTGAT
GCTCGTCAGGGGGGCGGAGCCTATGGAAAAACGCCAGCAACGCGGCCTTTTTACGGTTCCTGGCCTTTTG
CTGGCCTTTTGCTCACATGTTCTTTCCTGCGTTATCCCCTGATTCTGTGGATAACCGTATTACCGCCTTT
GAGTGAGCTGATACCGCTCGCCGCAGCCGAACGACCGAGCGCAGCGAGTCAGTGAGCGAGGAAGCGGAAG
AGCGCCCAATACGCAAACCGCCTCTCCCCGCGCGTTGGCCGATTCATTAATGCAGCTGGCACGACAGGTT
TCCCGACTGGAAAGCGGGCAGTGAGCGCAACGCAATTAATGTGAGTTAGCTCACTCATTAGGCACCCCAG
GCTTTACACTTTATGCTTCCGGCTCGTATGTTGTGTGGAATTGTGAGCGGATAACAATTTCACACAGGAA
ACAGCTATGACCATGATTACGCCAAGCTCGAAATTAACCCTCACTAAAGGGAACAAAAGCTGGAGCTCCA
CCGCGGTGGCGGCCGCTCTTAAGGGGTGCAGCGGCCTCCGCGCCGGGTTTTGGCGCCTCGGTGAGTGAGT
GTGTGCGTGTTGGATCCAAGGTCGGGCAGGAAGAGGGCCTATTTCCCATGATTCCTTCATATTTGCATAT
ACGATACAAGGCTGTTAGAGAGATAATTAGAATTAATTTGACTGTAAACACAAAGATATTAGTACAAAAT
ACGTGACGTAGAAAGTAATAATTTCTTGGGTAGTTTGCAGTTTTAAAATTATGTTTTAAAATGGACTATC
ATATGCTTACCGTAACTTGAAAGTATTTCGATTTCTTGGCTTTATATATCTTGTGGAAAGGACGAAACAC
CTGAGACGGAAAGTGAAACGTGATTTCATGCGTCATTTTGAACATTTTGTAAATCTTATTTAATAATGTG
TGCGGCAATTCACATTTAATTTATGAATGTTTTCTTAACATCGCGGCAACTCAAGAAACGGCAGGTTCGG
ATCTTAGCTACTAGAGAAAGAGGAGAAATACTAGATGCGTAAAGGCGAAGAGCTGTTCACTGGTGTCGTC
CCTATTCTGGTGGAACTGGATGGTGATGTCAACGGTCATAAGTTTTCCGTGCGTGGCGAGGGTGAAGGTG
ACGCAACTAATGGTAAACTGACGCTGAAGTTCATCTGTACTACTGGTAAACTGCCGGTTCCTTGGCCGAC
TCTGGTAACGACGCTGACTTATGGTGTTCAGTGCTTTGCTCGTTATCCGGACCATATGAAGCAGCATGAC
TTCTTCAAGTCCGCCATGCCGGAAGGCTATGTGCAGGAACGCACGATTTCCTTTAAGGATGACGGCACGT
ACAAAACGCGTGCGGAAGTGAAATTTGAAGGCGATACCCTGGTAAACCGCATTGAGCTGAAAGGCATTGA
CTTTAAAGAGGACGGCAATATCCTGGGCCATAAGCTGGAATACAATTTTAACAGCCACAATGTTTACATC
ACCGCCGATAAACAAAAAAATGGCATTAAAGCGAATTTTAAAATTCGCCACAACGTGGAGGATGGCAGCG
TGCAGCTGGCTGATCACTACCAGCAAAACACTCCAATCGGTGATGGTCCTGTTCTGCTGCCAGACAATCA
CTATCTGAGCACGCAAAGCGTTCTGTCTAAAGATCCGAACGAGAAACGCGATCATATGGTTCTGCTGGAG
TTCGTAACCGCAGCGGGCATCACGCATGGTATGGATGAACTGTACAAATGACCAGGCATCAAATAAAACG
AAAGGCTCAGTCGAAAGACTGGGCCTTTCGTTTTATCTGTTGTTTGTCGGTGAACGCTCTCTACTAGAGT
CACACTGGCTCACCTTCGGGTGGGCCTTTCTGCGTTTATACGTCTCAGTTTTAGAGCTAGAAATAGCAAG
TTAAAATAAGGCTAGTCCGTTATCAACTTGAAAAAGTGGCACCGAGTCGGTGCTTTTTTCCGCGGCCTCT
AGACTCGAGGCGTTGACATTGATTATTGACTAGTTATTAATAGTAATCAATTACGGGGTCATTAGTTCAT
AGCCCATATATGGAGTTCCGCGTTACATAACTTACGGTAAATGGCCCGCCTGGCTGACCGCCCAACGACC
CCCGCCCATTGACGTCAATAATGACGTATGTTCCCATAGTAACGCCAATAGGGACTTTCCATTGACGTCA
ATGGGTGGAGTATTTACGGTAAACTGCCCACTTGGCAGTACATCAAGTGTATCATATGCCAAGTACGCCC
CCTATTGACGTCAATGACGGTAAATGGCCCGCCTGGCATTATGCCCAGTACATGACCTTATGGGACTTTC
CTACTTGGCAGTACATCTACGTATTAGTCATCGCTATTACCATGGTGATGCGGTTTTGGCAGTACATCAA
TGGGCGTGGATAGCGGTTTGACTCACGGGGATTTCCAAGTCTCCACCCCATTGACGTCAATGGGAGTTTG
TTTTGGCACCAAAATCAACGGGACTTTCCAAAATGTCGTAACAACTCCGCCCCATTGACGCAAATGGGCG
GTAGGCGTGTACGGTGGGAGGTCTATATAAGCAGAGCTCTCTGGCTAACTACCGGTGCCACCATGGCCCC
AAAGAAGAAGCGGAAGGTCGGTATCCACGGAGTCCCAGCAGCCGTGAGCAAGGGCGAGGAGGATAACATG
GCCATCATCAAGGAGTTCATGCGCTTCAAGGTGCACATGGAGGGCTCCGTGAACGGCCACGAGTTCGAGA
TCGAGGGCGAGGGCGAGGGCCGCCCCTACGAGGGCACCCAGACCGCCAAGCTGAAGGTGACCAAGGGTGG
CCCCCTGCCCTTCGCCTGGGACATCCTGTCCCCTCAGTTCATGTACGGCTCCAAGGCCTACGTGAAGCAC
CCCGCCGACATCCCCGACTACTTGAAGCTGTCCTTCCCCGAGGGCTTCAAGTGGGAGCGCGTGATGAACT
TCGAGGACGGCGGCGTGGTGACCGTGACCCAGGACTCCTCCCTGCAGGACGGCGAGTTCATCTACAAGGT
GAAGCTGCGCGGCACCAACTTCCCCTCCGACGGCCCCGTAATGCAGAAGAAGACCATGGGCTGGGAGGCC
TCCTCCGAGCGGATGTACCCCGAGGACGGCGCCCTGAAGGGCGAGATCAAGCAGAGGCTGAAGCTGAAGG
ACGGCGGCCACTACGACGCTGAGGTCAAGACCACCTACAAGGCCAAGAAGCCCGTGCAGCTGCCCGGCGC
CTACAACGTCAACATCAAGTTGGACATCACCTCCCACAACGAGGACTACACCATCGTGGAACAGTACGAA
CGCGCCGAGGGCCGCCACTCCACCGGCGGCATGGACGAGCTGTACAAGGGATCCGGTATGGACAAGAAGT
ACAGCATCGGCCTGGCCATCGGCACCAACTCTGTGGGCTGGGCCGTGATCACCGACGAGTACAAGGTGCC
CAGCAAGAAATTCAAGGTGCTGGGCAACACCGACCGGCACAGCATCAAGAAGAACCTGATCGGCGCCCTG
CTGTTCGACAGCGGAGAAACAGCCGAGGCCACCCGGCTGAAGAGAACCGCCAGAAGAAGATACACCAGAC
GGAAGAACCGGATCTGCTATCTGCAAGAGATCTTCAGCAACGAGATGGCCAAGGTGGACGACAGCTTCTT
CCACAGACTGGAAGAGTCCTTCCTGGTGGAAGAGGATAAGAAGCACGAGCGGCACCCCATCTTCGGCAAC
ATCGTGGACGAGGTGGCCTACCACGAGAAGTACCCCACCATCTACCACCTGAGAAAGAAACTGGTGGACA
GCACCGACAAGGCCGACCTGCGGCTGATCTATCTGGCCCTGGCCCACATGATCAAGTTCCGGGGCCACTT
CCTGATCGAGGGCGACCTGAACCCCGACAACAGCGACGTGGACAAGCTGTTCATCCAGCTGGTGCAGACC
TACAACCAGCTGTTCGAGGAAAACCCCATCAACGCCAGCGGCGTGGACGCCAAGGCCATCCTGTCTGCCA
GACTGAGCAAGAGCAGACGGCTGGAAAATCTGATCGCCCAGCTGCCCGGCGAGAAGAAGAATGGCCTGTT
CGGCAACCTGATTGCCCTGAGCCTGGGCCTGACCCCCAACTTCAAGAGCAACTTCGACCTGGCCGAGGAT
GCCAAACTGCAGCTGAGCAAGGACACCTACGACGACGACCTGGACAACCTGCTGGCCCAGATCGGCGACC
AGTACGCCGACCTGTTTCTGGCCGCCAAGAACCTGTCCGACGCCATCCTGCTGAGCGACATCCTGAGAGT
GAACACCGAGATCACCAAGGCCCCCCTGAGCGCCTCTATGATCAAGAGATACGACGAGCACCACCAGGAC
CTGACCCTGCTGAAAGCTCTCGTGCGGCAGCAGCTGCCTGAGAAGTACAAAGAGATTTTCTTCGACCAGA
GCAAGAACGGCTACGCCGGCTACATCGATGGCGGAGCCAGCCAGGAAGAGTTCTACAAGTTCATCAAGCC
CATCCTGGAAAAGATGGACGGCACCGAGGAACTGCTCGTGAAGCTGAACAGAGAGGACCTGCTGCGGAAG
CAGCGGACCTTCGACAACGGCAGCATCCCCCACCAGATCCACCTGGGAGAGCTGCACGCCATTCTGCGGC
GGCAGGAAGATTTTTACCCATTCCTGAAGGACAACCGGGAAAAGATCGAGAAGATCCTGACCTTCCGCAT
CCCCTACTACGTGGGCCCTCTGGCCAGGGGAAACAGCAGATTCGCCTGGATGACCAGAAAGAGCGAGGAA
ACCATCACCCCCTGGAACTTCGAGGAAGTGGTGGACAAGGGCGCCAGCGCCCAGAGCTTCATCGAGCGGA
TGACCAACTTCGATAAGAACCTGCCCAACGAGAAGGTGCTGCCCAAGCACAGCCTGCTGTACGAGTACTT
CACCGTGTACAACGAGCTGACCAAAGTGAAATACGTGACCGAGGGAATGAGAAAGCCCGCCTTCCTGAGC
GGCGAGCAGAAAAAAGCCATCGTGGACCTGCTGTTCAAGACCAACCGGAAAGTGACCGTGAAGCAGCTGA
AAGAGGACTACTTCAAGAAAATCGAGTGCTTCGACTCCGTGGAAATCTCCGGCGTGGAAGATCGGTTCAA
CGCCTCCCTGGGCACATACCACGATCTGCTGAAAATTATCAAGGACAAGGACTTCCTGGACAATGAGGAA
AACGAGGACATTCTGGAAGATATCGTGCTGACCCTGACACTGTTTGAGGACAGAGAGATGATCGAGGAAC
GGCTGAAAACCTATGCCCACCTGTTCGACGACAAAGTGATGAAGCAGCTGAAGCGGCGGAGATACACCGG
CTGGGGCAGGCTGAGCCGGAAGCTGATCAACGGCATCCGGGACAAGCAGTCCGGCAAGACAATCCTGGAT
TTCCTGAAGTCCGACGGCTTCGCCAACAGAAACTTCATGCAGCTGATCCACGACGACAGCCTGACCTTTA
AAGAGGACATCCAGAAAGCCCAGGTGTCCGGCCAGGGCGATAGCCTGCACGAGCACATTGCCAATCTGGC
CGGCAGCCCCGCCATTAAGAAGGGCATCCTGCAGACAGTGAAGGTGGTGGACGAGCTCGTGAAAGTGATG
GGCCGGCACAAGCCCGAGAACATCGTGATCGAAATGGCCAGAGAGAACCAGACCACCCAGAAGGGACAGA
AGAACAGCCGCGAGAGAATGAAGCGGATCGAAGAGGGCATCAAAGAGCTGGGCAGCCAGATCCTGAAAGA
ACACCCCGTGGAAAACACCCAGCTGCAGAACGAGAAGCTGTACCTGTACTACCTGCAGAATGGGCGGGAT
ATGTACGTGGACCAGGAACTGGACATCAACCGGCTGTCCGACTACGATGTGGACCATATCGTGCCTCAGA
GCTTTCTGGCAGACGACTCCATCGATAACAAAGTGCTGACTCGGAGCGACAAGAACCGGGGCAAGAGCGA
CAACGTGCCCTCCGAAGAGGTCGTGAAGAAGATGAAGAACTACTGGCGCCAGCTGCTGAATGCCAAGCTG
ATTACCCAGAGGAAGTTCGACAATCTGACCAAGGCCGAGAGAGGCGGCCTGAGCGAACTGGATAAGGCCG
GCTTCATCAAGAGACAGCTGGTGGAAACCCGGCAGATCACAAAGCACGTGGCACAGATCCTGGACTCCCG
GATGAACACTAAGTACGACGAGAACGACAAACTGATCCGGGAAGTGAAAGTGATCACCCTGAAGTCCAAG
CTGGTGTCCGATTTCCGGAAGGATTTCCAGTTTTACAAAGTGCGCGAGATCAACAACTACCACCACGCCC
ACGACGCCTACCTGAACGCCGTCGTGGGAACCGCCCTGATCAAAAAGTACCCTGCGCTGGAAAGCGAGTT
CGTGTACGGCGACTACAAGGTGTACGACGTGCGGAAGATGATCGCCAAGAGCGAGCAGGAAATCGGCAAG
GCTACCGCCAAGTACTTCTTCTACAGCAACATCATGAACTTTTTCAAGACCGAGATTACCCTGGCCAACG
GCGAGATCCGGAAGGCGCCTCTGATCGAGACAAACGGCGAAACAGGCGAGATCGTGTGGGATAAGGGCCG
GGACTTTGCCACCGTGCGGAAAGTGCTGTCTATGCCCCAAGTGAATATCGTGAAAAAGACCGAGGTGCAG
ACAGGCGGCTTCAGCAAAGAGTCTATCCTGCCCAAGAGGAACAGCGACAAGCTGATCGCCAGAAAGAAGG
ACTGGGACCCTAAGAAGTACGGCGGCTTCGACAGCCCCACCGTGGCCTATTCTGTGCTGGTGGTGGCCAA
AGTGGAAAAGGGCAAGTCCAAGAAACTGAAGAGTGTGAAAGAGCTGCTGGGGATCACCATCATGGAAAGA
AGCAGCTTCGAGAAGAATCCCATCGACTTTCTGGAAGCCAAGGGCTACAAAGAAGTGAAAAAGGACCTGA
TCATCAAGCTGCCTAAGTACTCCCTGTTCGAGCTGGAAAACGGCCGGAAGAGAATGCTGGCCTCTGCCGG
CGAACTGCAGAAGGGAAACGAACTGGCCCTGCCCTCCAAATATGTGAACTTCCTGTACCTGGCCAGCCAC
TATGAGAAGCTGAAGGGCTCCCCCGAGGATAATGAGCAGAAACAGCTGTTTGTGGAACAGCACAAACACT
ACCTGGACGAGATCATCGAGCAGATCAGCGAGTTCTCCAAGAGAGTGATCCTGGCCGACGCTAATCTGGA
CAAGGTGCTGAGCGCCTACAACAAGCACAGAGACAAGCCTATCAGAGAGCAGGCCGAGAATATCATCCAC
CTGTTTACCCTGACCAATCTGGGAGCCCCTGCCGCCTTCAAGTACTTTGACACCACCATCGACCGGAAGA
GGTACACCAGCACCAAAGAGGTGCTGGACGCCACCCTGATCCACCAGAGCATCACCGGCCTGTACGAGAC
ACGGATCGACCTGTCTCAGCTGGGAGGCGACGCCTATCCCTATGACGTGCCCGATTATGCCAGCCTGGGC
AGCGGCTCCCCCAAGAAAAAACGCAAGGTGGAAGATCCTAAGAAAAAGCGGAAAGGTTCTTAATGGCTGA
AAACTGGGACCAGGCTCACTAACTCAGATCCTACTAGGTTTAATAAACATCTTTATTTTCATTACATCTG
TGTGTTGGTTTTTTGTGTGGTACCCAATTCGCCCTATAGTGAGTCGTATTACAATTCACTGGCCGTCGTT
TTACAACGTCGTGACTGGGAAAACCCTGGCGTTACCCAACTTAATCGCCTTGCAGCACATCCCCCTTTCG
CCAGCTGGCGTAATAGCGAAGAGGCCCGCACCGATCGCCCTTCCCAACAGTTGCGCAGCCTGAATGGCGA
ATGGG
[124 nt withheld, positions 8406-8529]
C
[91 nt withheld, positions 8531-8621]
A
[49 nt withheld, positions 8623-8671]
CCTTTGACGTTGGAGTCCACGTTCTTT
[37 nt withheld, positions 8699-8735]
ACCCTATCTCGGTCTATTCTTTTGATTTATAAGGGATTTTGCCGATTTCGGCCTATTGGTTAAAAAATGA
GCTGATTTAACAAAAATTTAACGCGAATTTTAACAAAATATTAACGCTTACAATTTAGGTGGCACTTTTC
GGGGAAATGTGCGCGGAACCCCTATTTGTTTATTTTTCTAAATACATTCAAATATGTATCCGCTCATGAG
ACAATAACCCTGATAAATGCTTCAATAATATTGAAAAAGGAAGAGTATGAGTATTCAACATTTCCGTGTC
GCCCTTATTCCCTTTTTTGCGGCATTTTGCCTTCCTGTTTTTGCTCACCCAGAAACGCTGGTGAAAGTAA
AAGATGCTGAAGATCAGTTGGGTGCACGAGTGGGTTACATCGAACTGGATCTCAACAGCGGTAAGATCCT
TGAGAGTTTTCGCCCCGAAGAACGTTTTCCAATGATGAGCACTTTTAAAGTTCTGCTATGTGGCGCGGTA
TTATCCCGTATTGACGCCGGGCAAGAGCAACTCGGTCGCCGCATACACTATTCTCAGAATGACTTGGTTG
AGTACTCACCAGTCACAGAAAAGCATCTTACGGATGGCATGACAGTAAGAGAATTATGCAGTGCTGCCAT
AACCATGAGTGATAACACTGCGGCCAACTTACTTCTGACAACGATCGGAGGACCGAAGGAGCTAACCGCT
TTTTTGCACAACATGGGGGATCATGTAACTCGCCTTGATCGTTGGGAACCGGAGCTGAATGAAGCCATAC
CAAACGACGAGCGTGACACCACGATGCCTGTAGCAATGGCAACAACGTTGCGCAAACTATTAACTGGCGA
ACTACTTACTCTAGCTTCCCGGCAACAATTAATAGACTGGATGGAGGCGGATAAAGTTGCAGGACCACTT
CTGCGCTCGGCCCTTCCGGCTGGCTGGTTTATTGCTGATAAATCTGGAGCCGGTGAGCGTGGTTCTCGCG
GTATCATTGCAGCACTGGGGCCAGATGGTAAGCCCTCCCGTATCGTAGTTATCTACACGACGGGGAGTCA
GGCAACTATGGATGAACGAAATAGACAGATCGCTGAGATAGGTGCCTCACTGATTAAGCATTGGTAACTG
TCAGACCAAGTTTACTCATATATACTTTAGATTGATTTAAAACTTCATTTTTAATTTAAAAGGATCTAGG
TGAAGATCCTTTTTGATAATCTCATGACCAAAATCCCTTAACGTGAGTTTTCGTTCCACTGAGCGTCAGA
CCCCGTAGAAAAGATCAAAGGATCTTC
